Addgene plasmid #28106: hWIP1 D314A FLAG
Depositing lab: Lawrence Donehower. Depositing organization: Baylor College of Medicine. Publication: Wild-type p53-induced phosphatase 1 dephosphorylates histone variant gamma-H2AX and suppresses DNA double strand break repair. Moon SH, Lin L, Zhang X, Nguyen TA, Darlington Y, Waldman AS, Lu X, Donehower LA. J Biol Chem. 2010 Apr 23. 285(17):12935-47. 10.1074/jbc.M109.071696 PubMed 20118229.
Backbone
  Vector backbone: pCMV-Neo-Bam
  Backbone size w/o insert (bp): 7767
  Vector type: Mammalian Expression
  Selectable markers: Neomycin (select with G418)
Growth in bacteria
  Bacterial resistance: Ampicillin, 100 μg/mL
  Growth temperature: 37°C
  Growth strain: DH5alpha
  Copy number: Unknown
Gene/Insert
  Gene/Insert name: WIP1 (alt names: wild type p53 induced phosphatase; PPM1D; protein phosphatase magnesium-dependent 1 delta)
  Species: H. sapiens (human)
  Insert size (bp): 1865
  Mutation: Contains phosphatase-dead mutation D314A
  Entrez Gene: PPM1D (a.k.a. IDDGIP, JDVS, PP2C-DELTA, WIP1)
  Tag / fusion protein: FLAG (C terminal on backbone)
  Cloning method: Restriction Enzyme
  Sequencing primers: 5′ n/a
Terms and licenses: Academic/Nonprofit Terms; Industry Terms: Not Available to Industry
How to cite: hWIP1 D314A FLAG was a gift from Lawrence Donehower (Addgene plasmid # 28106 ; http://n2t.net/addgene:28106 ; RRID:Addgene_28106)
