[The description below was written by a language model from this plasmid's Addgene catalogue record.]
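Description:
hWIP1 D314A FLAG is a mammalian expression plasmid built on the pCMV-Neo-Bam backbone (about 7.8 kb without insert) that carries a roughly 1.9 kb human WIP1 cDNA. WIP1, also known as PPM1D or protein phosphatase magnesium-dependent 1 delta, is the wild-type p53-induced phosphatase, a PP2C-family serine/threonine phosphatase. The insert bears the D314A substitution, which the record describes as a phosphatase-dead mutation, and the protein is expressed with a C-terminal FLAG epitope for detection or immunoprecipitation with anti-FLAG antibodies. The record does not explicitly list the promoter, although the backbone name indicates a CMV promoter-driven design; no feature table is provided, so the origin of replication, polyadenylation signal and other regulatory elements are not documented here. The insert was introduced by restriction enzyme cloning.

The plasmid is propagated in E. coli under ampicillin selection, with copy number recorded as unknown. In mammalian cells a neomycin resistance marker allows G418 selection, so the construct can be used for transient transfection or for deriving stably expressing lines. As a catalytically inactive version of WIP1, it would typically serve as a negative control alongside a wild-type WIP1 expression construct, helping to distinguish effects that depend on phosphatase activity from those due simply to overexpression of the protein. The associated publication concerns WIP1 dephosphorylation of the histone variant gamma-H2AX and suppression of DNA double-strand break repair, which is the context in which this mutant was deposited.
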