>Addgene plasmid #28106 | hWIP1 D314A FLAG | addgene partial sequence | sequence record 34413 | 28106 with hWIP1-R (5' AGGCCAATTGGAAGGCTATT 3')
CTTTAGCGCAATTTTCTTCAAGTGGTTCTGGATCTTTTGAGGGTATGACTACACCTTGGACATTCTCTCG
AGCTATCTCAGCTGAAACCTCTAAAAAATTCTCTGAGAAGGCATTGCTACGAACCAGGGCAGGTATATGG
TCCTTAGAATTCACCCTTGGCCATGGATCTTCCTCCAGTGACTTGACTGGTGGTGTAGAACATGGGGAAG
GAGTCATCACACAGGTTTCTTGACTATTATAGGAAGGGCTGTCAGTCAGGTTCAGGTATAACTCATCTTC
ATTGGTAAAGTTTCCCTGATTGTCCACTTCTGGAGAGATGCAGATTACTATGGCACTAGTGTTATCTGCT
CGGAGCATACGCTGCCTCCAGCGGCCCAATGCTCGATTCACAAGCATTTTGGCACAAGATTGTCCATGCT
CACCCATCAGGTATTTTTTCTCCTCTTGGTCCTGGCACATTGAGATGGCATCTTGTGGTGGAATCATATT
CCAAAGTCCAGCACTCCCCAATATAATATACTTGTGCTTCTGAGGGTCAAGAGTGTGGACACTTGTGTCT
GGTTCAGGTGACACCACAAATTCACCACTGAAGAAATCATAGCTCCACAAATCACCAAGTGCTCTTGCTA
CTGCCAGAAAAGGAATCTGGTCAATAACTGTGCTCCTTCTAACAGGTCCATTGTGAGTGAGTCGAGGTCG
TTTCCAAACTACACGATTCACCCCAGACTTGTTCATTACACTCCCACCAAGTCCTTCGATTCGTTCTCTT
TCCTTGGGAAGTTCTGGCTTATGGTCCTGTGTCACCTCCACAGCTCTGACAAAGTCATCCTTCGGGTCAT
CCTGAATTCCAAGAACCACCCCTGA
