>Addgene plasmid #28106 | hWIP1 D314A FLAG | addgene partial sequence | sequence record 34414 | 28106 with Bglob-pA-R
TTGGCCACACCAGCCACCACCTTCTGATAGGCAGCCTGCACCTGAGGAGTGAATTCCTCGACGGATCCTC
ACTTGTCATCGTCGTCCTTGTAGTCGCAAACACAAACAGTTTTCCTGTGTTGATGAAGTAAAGGATTTCC
AATTTTCTTCTGGCCCCTAAGTCTGCGTCGCATGGTGAGTTTAACAGAGTTCTTTCGCTGTGAGGTTGTG
GGGAGACTTGCAGGCTGAGCACCACTACTTCGACTTAAGCCATTTCGTCTATGCTTCTTCATCAGGGGGC
CAGAATTGGACTCTTCTAATGTCCTTTTAAAGTTTGTTGGAGGGGTTCTTTCAATTTCTTGGGCTTTCAT
TTGGCCAGGAGTTGACATCTTCAAATTTTTTTGGTCCATGACAGTGTTTGTTGAATTAGTAGGCACAAGG
CCAATTGGAAGGCTATTATTCAAAGAATCATGTATCCTTAAAGTCAGGGCTTTAGCGCAATTTTCTTCAA
GTGGTTCTGGATCTTTTGAGGGTATGACTACACCTTGGACATTCTCTCGAGCTATCTCAGCTGAAACCTC
TAAAAAATTCTCTGAGAAGGCATTGCTACGAACCAGGGCAGGTATATGGTCCTTAGAATTCACCCTTGGC
CATGGATCTTCCTCCAGTGACTTGACTGGTGGTGTAGAACATGGGGAAGGAGTCATCACACAGGTTTCTT
GACTATTATAGGAAGGGCTGTCAGTCAGGTTCAGGTATAACTCATCTTCATTGGTAAAGTTTCCCTGATT
GTCCACTTCTGGAGAGATGCAGATTACTATGGCACTAGTGTTATCTGCTCGGAGCATACGCTGCCTCCAG
CGGCCCAATGCTCGATTCACAAGCATTTTGGCACAAGATTGTCCATGCTCACCCATCAGGTA
